Addgene plasmid #101665: pAB144
Purpose: Opto-T7RNAP*(69)
Depositing lab: Mustafa Khammash. Depositing organization: ETH Zurich (Swiss Federal Institute of Technology). Publication: Dynamic Blue Light-Inducible T7 RNA Polymerases (Opto-T7RNAPs) for Precise Spatiotemporal Gene Expression Control. Baumschlager A, Aoki SK, Khammash M. ACS Synth Biol. 2017 Nov 17;6(11):2157-2167. doi: 10.1021/acssynbio.7b00169. Epub 2017 Oct 18. PubMed 29045151.
Backbone
  Vector backbone: pSC101
  Vector type: Bacterial Expression, Synthetic Biology
Growth in bacteria
  Bacterial resistance: Chloramphenicol, 25 μg/mL
  Growth temperature: 37°C
  Growth strain: DH5alpha
  Copy number: Low Copy
Gene/Insert
  Gene/Insert name: Opto-T7RNAP*(69)
Terms and licenses: Academic/Nonprofit Terms; Industry Terms: Not Available to Industry
How to cite: pAB144 was a gift from Mustafa Khammash (Addgene plasmid # 101665 ; http://n2t.net/addgene:101665 ; RRID:Addgene_101665)
