[The description below was written by a language model from this plasmid's Addgene catalogue record and pLannotate feature annotations shown in this document.]
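Description:
pAB144 is a low-copy bacterial expression plasmid for synthetic biology work in E. coli, built on a pSC101 backbone. It replicates from the pSC101 origin with the help of the plasmid-encoded Rep101 (RepA) protein. Selection is by chloramphenicol, through a cat gene driven by its own promoter and followed by the lambda t0 terminator.

The payload is Opto-T7RNAP*(69), a blue-light-inducible split T7 RNA polymerase encoded as two separate transcription units. In the first, a short N-terminal T7 RNA polymerase fragment of about 207 nt is followed by nMagHigh1. This length is consistent with a split near residue 69, as the construct name suggests. In the second unit, pMag precedes the large remaining C-terminal portion of the polymerase, and a T7 gene 10 ribosome binding site lies upstream of the coding region. Each unit is preceded by an annotated araBAD promoter fragment and ends in an rrnB T1 terminator. No araC gene is annotated, so the record does not make clear whether or how arabinose regulation applies.

nMagHigh1 and pMag are the "Magnet" variants of the Neurospora crassa Vivid photoreceptor, which heterodimerize under blue light. Illumination should therefore bring the two polymerase halves together and restore transcription from T7 promoters, while darkness allows them to dissociate. The asterisk in the name presumably marks a polymerase variant, but the record does not define it.

The plasmid carries no annotated T7-driven reporter or target gene, so that would need to be supplied separately. Its typical use is light-controlled, spatiotemporally precise regulation of gene expression in bacteria.
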