Features (pLannotate 1.2.2; 14 found; start..end, strand, type, name):
     64..286     -  rep_origin     pSC101 ori: low-copy replication origin that requires the Rep101 protein
    778..872     -  terminator     lambda t0 terminator: transcription terminator from phage lambda
    896..1552    -  CDS            cat: CAT_ECOLX - Experimental evidence at protein level: Swiss-Prot protein existence level 1. This enzyme is an effector of chloramphenicol resistance in bacteria. From Escherichia coli. This protein is used as a marker in many commonly used cloning vectors, such as pACYC184.
   1553..1655    -  promoter       cat promoter: promoter of the E. coli cat gene encoding chloramphenicol acetyltransferase
   1685..1756    +  promoter       araBAD promoter (fragment): araBAD; promoter of the L-arabinose operon of E. coli; the araC regulatory gene is transcribed in the opposite direction (Guzman et al., 1995)
   1787..1993    +  CDS            RPOL_BPT7 (fragment): Experimental evidence at protein level: Swiss-Prot protein existence level 1. Highly processive DNA-dependent RNA polymerase that catalyzes the transcription of class II and class III viral genes. Recognizes a specific promoter sequence and enters first into an 'abortive phase' where very short transcripts are synthesized and released before proceeding to the processive transcription of long RNA chains. Unwinds the double-stranded DNA to expose the coding strand for templating. Participates in the initiation of viral DNA replication presumably by making primers accessible to the DNA polymerase
   2009..2458    +  CDS            nMagHigh1: "negative Magnet" variant of an N-terminally truncated Vivid (VVD) blue light photoreceptor from Neurospora crassa (Kawano et al., 2015) rapidly heterodimerizes with pMag or pMagFast2 upon blue light irradiation
   2474..2560    +  terminator     rrnB T1 terminator: Escherichia coli rrnB; transcription terminator T1 from the E. coli rrnB gene
   3056..3127    +  promoter       araBAD promoter (fragment): araBAD; promoter of the L-arabinose operon of E. coli; the araC regulatory gene is transcribed in the opposite direction (Guzman et al., 1995)
   3162..3182    +  RBS            RBS: efficient ribosome binding site from bacteriophage T7 gene 10 (Olins and Rangwala, 1989)
   3223..3672    +  CDS            pMag: "positive Magnet" variant of an N-terminally truncated Vivid (VVD) blue light photoreceptor from Neurospora crassa (Kawano et al., 2015) rapidly heterodimerizes with nMagHigh1 upon blue light irradiation to form a complex with slow switch-off kinetics
   3625..6129    +  CDS            RPOL_BPT7 (fragment): Experimental evidence at protein level: Swiss-Prot protein existence level 1. Highly processive DNA-dependent RNA polymerase that catalyzes the transcription of class II and class III viral genes. Recognizes a specific promoter sequence and enters first into an 'abortive phase' where very short transcripts are synthesized and released before proceeding to the processive transcription of long RNA chains. Unwinds the double-stranded DNA to expose the coding strand for templating. Participates in the initiation of viral DNA replication presumably by making primers accessible to the DNA polymerase
   6144..6230    +  terminator     rrnB T1 terminator: Escherichia coli rrnB; transcription terminator T1 from the E. coli rrnB gene
   6411..16      -  CDS            Rep101 (across the origin): RepA protein needed for replication with the pSC101 origin; rep101
>Addgene plasmid #101665 | pAB144 | addgene full sequence | sequence record 372268 | Addgene NGS Result
CAACTAATTCAGACATACATCTCAATTGGTCTAGGTGATTTTAATCACTATACCAATTGAGATGGGCTAG
TCAATGATAATTACTAGTCCTTTTCCTTTGAGTTGTGGGTATCTGTAAATTCTGCTAGACCTTTGCTGGA
AAACTTGTAAATTCTGCTAGACCCTCTGTAAATTCCGCTAGACCTTTGTGTGTTTTTTTTGTTTATATTC
AAGTGGTTATAATTTATAGAATAAAGAAAGAATAAAAAAAGATAAAAAGAATAGATCCCAGCCCTGTGTA
TAACTCACTACTTTAGTCAGTTCCGCAGTATTACAAAAGGATGTCGCAAACGCTGTTTGCTCCTCTACAA
AACAGACCTTAAAACCCTAAAGGCTTAAGTAGCACCCTCGCAAGCTCGGGCAAATCGCTGAATATTCCTT
TTGTCTCCGACCATCAGGCACCTGAGTCGCTGTCTTTTTCGTGACATTCAGTTCGCTGCGCTCACGGCTC
TGGCAGTGAATGGGGGTAAATGGCACTACAGGCGCCTTTTATGGATTCATGCAAGGAAACTACCCATAAT
ACAAGAAAAGCCCGTCACGGGCTTCTCAGGGCGTTTTATGGCGGGTCTGCTATGTGGTGCTATCTGACTT
TTTGCTGTTCAGCAGTTCCTGCCCTCTGATTTTCCAGTCTGACCACTTCGGATTATCCCGTGACAGGTCA
TTCAGACTGGCTAATGCACCCAGTAAGGCAGCGGTATCATCAACAGGCTTACCCGTCTTACTGTCCCTAG
TGCTTGGATTCTCACCAATAAAAAACGCCCGGCGGCAACCGAGCGTTCTGAACAAATCCAGATGGAGTTC
TGAGGTCATTACTGGATCTATCAACAGGAGTCCAAGCGAGCTCGATATCAAATTACGCCCCGCCCTGCCA
CTCATCGCAGTACTGTTGTAATTCATTAAGCATTCTGCCGACATGGAAGCCATCACAAACGGCATGATGA
ACCTGAATCGCCAGCGGCATCAGCACCTTGTCGCCTTGCGTATAATATTTGCCCATGGTGAAAACGGGGG
CGAAGAAGTTGTCCATATTGGCCACGTTTAAATCAAAACTGGTGAAACTCACCCAGGGATTGGCTGAGAC
GAAAAACATATTCTCAATAAACCCTTTAGGGAAATAGGCCAGGTTTTCACCGTAACACGCCACATCTTGC
GAATATATGTGTAGAAACTGCCGGAAATCGTCGTGGTATTCACTCCAGAGCGATGAAAACGTTTCAGTTT
GCTCATGGAAAACGGTGTAACAAGGGTGAACACTATCCCATATCACCAGCTCACCGTCTTTCATTGCCAT
ACGAAATTCCGGATGAGCATTCATCAGGCGGGCAAGAATGTGAATAAAGGCCGGATAAAACTTGTGCTTA
TTTTTCTTTACGGTCTTTAAAAAGGCCGTAATATCCAGCTGAACGGTCTGGTTATAGGTACATTGAGCAA
CTGACTGAAATGCCTCAAAATGTTCTTTACGATGCCATTGGGATATATCAACGGTGGTATATCCAGTGAT
TTTTTTCTCCATTTTAGCTTCCTTAGCTCCTGAAAATCTCGATAACTCAAAAAATACGCCCGGTAGTGAT
CTTATTTCATTATGGTGAAAGTTGGAACCTCTTACGTGCCGATCAACGTCTCATTTTCGCCAGATATCGA
CGTCTAGCATTTTTATCCATAAGATTAGCGGATCCTACCTGACGCTTTTTATCGCAACTCTCTACTGTTT
CTCCATACCCGTTTTTTTGGAAGGAGGTAAAGATCTATGAACACGATTAACATCGCTAAGAACGACTTCT
CTGACATCGAACTGGCTGCTATCCCGTTCAACACTCTGGCTGACCATTACGGTGAGCGTTTAGCTCGCGA
ACAGTTGGCCCTTGAGCATGAGTCTTACGAGATGGGTGAAGCACGCTTCCGCAAGATGTTTGAGCGTCAA
CTTAAAGCTGGTGAGGTTGCGGATAACGCTGCCGGCGGTTCTGGAGGTCACACTCTTTACGCCCCTGGAG
GATACGACATTATGGGATATTTGGATCAGATTGGGAACCGCCCAAACCCTCAGGTCGAACTGGGGCCTGT
GGACACGTCATGTGCCCTGATCCTGTGCGATCTGAAGCAAAAGGACACTCCGATCGTCTACGCCTCGGAA
GCCTTCTTGTATATGACCGGATACAGCAATGCAGAGGTGCTCGGCAGGAACTGCAGATTCCTGCAGTCCC
CCGACGGGATGGTGAAACCAAAGTCGACTCGCAAATATGTGGACTCGAACACGATCAACACCATCCGGAA
GGCCATCGACCGGAACGCCGAGGTCCAGGTGGAGGTGGTCAACTTTAAGAAGAACGGCCAGCGGTTCGTG
AACTTTCTGACCATCATTCCGGTCCGGGATGAAACCGGAGAGTACAGATACTCCATGGGATTCCAGTGCG
AAACCGAATAACCTAGGAGGCATCAAATAAAACGAAAGGCTCAGTCGAAAGACTGGGCCTTTCGTTTTAT
CTGTTGTTTGTCGGTGAACGCTCTCCTGAGTAGGACAAATCCGCCGCCCTAGACCTAGCTGCAGCTAGGG
TACGGGTTTTGCTGCCCGCAAACGGGCTGTTCTGGTGTTGCTAGTTTGTTATCAGAATCGCAGATCCGGC
TTCAGCCGGTTTGCCGGCTGAAAGCGCTATTTCTTCCAGAATTGCCATGATTTTTTCCCCACGGGAGGCG
TCACTGGCTCCCGTGTTGTCGGCAGCTTTGATTCGATAAGCAGCATCGCCTGTTTCAGGCTGTCTATGTG
TGACTGTTGAGCTGTAACAAGTTGTCTCAGGTGTTCAATTTCATGTTCTAGTTGCTTTGTTTTACTGGTT
TCACCTGTTCTATTAGGTGTTACATGCTGTTCATCTGTTACATTGTCGATCTGTTCATGGTGAACAGCTT
TGAATGCACCAAAAACTCGTAAAAGCTCTGATGTATCTATCTTTTTTACACCGTTTTCATCTGTGCATGC
GCCGATCAACGTCTCATTTTCGCCAGATATCGGCGCGCCGCTTCGTAGCATTTTTATCCATAAGATTAGC
GGATCCTACCTGACGCTTTTTATCGCAACTCTCTACTGTTTCTCCATGGGAGACCACAACGGTTTCCCTC
TAGAAATAATTTTGTTTAACTTTAAGAAGGAGGTCATACCCGTTTTTTTGGAAGGAGGTAAATTAATTAA
TGCACACTCTTTACGCCCCTGGAGGATACGACATTATGGGATATTTGCGGCAGATTAGGAACCGCCCAAA
CCCTCAGGTCGAACTGGGGCCTGTGGACACGTCATGTGCCCTGATCCTGTGCGATCTGAAGCAAAAGGAC
ACTCCGATCGTCTACGCCTCGGAAGCCTTCTTGTATATGACCGGATACAGCAATGCAGAGGTGCTCGGCA
GGAACTGCAGATTCCTGCAGTCCCCCGACGGGATGGTGAAACCAAAGTCGACTCGCAAATATGTGGACTC
GAACACGATCAACACCATGCGGAAGGCCATCGACCGGAACGCCGAGGTCCAGGTGGAGGTGGTCAACTTT
AAGAAGAACGGCCAGCGGTTCGTGAACTTTCTGACCATGATTCCGGTCCGGGATGAAACCGGAGAGTACA
GATACTCCATGGGATTCCAGTGCGAAACCGAAGGCGGTTCTGGAGGTGCCAAGCCTCTCATCACTACCCT
ACTCCCTAAGATGATTGCACGCATCAACGACTGGTTTGAGGAAGTGAAAGCTAAGCGCGGCAAGCGCCCG
ACAGCCTTCCAGTTCCTGCAAGAAATCAAGCCGGAAGCCGTAGCGTACATCACCATTAAGACCACTCTGG
CTTGCCTAACCAGTGCTGACAATACAACCGTTCAGGCTGTAGCAAGCGCAATCGGTCGGGCCATTGAGGA
CGAGGCTCGCTTCGGTCGTATCCGTGACCTTGAAGCTAAGCACTTCAAGAAAAACGTTGAGGAACAACTC
AACAAGCGCGTAGGGCACGTCTACAAGAAAGCATTTATGCAAGTTGTCGAGGCTGACATGCTCTCTAAGG
GTCTACTCGGTGGCGAGGCGTGGTCTTCGTGGCATAAGGAAGACTCTATTCATGTAGGAGTACGCTGCAT
CGAGATGCTCATTGAGTCAACCGGAATGGTTAGCTTACACCGCCAAAATGCTGGCGTAGTAGGTCAAGAC
TCTGAGACTATCGAACTCGCACCTGAATACGCTGAGGCTATCGCAACCCGTGCAGGTGCGCTGGCTGGCA
TCTCTCCGATGTTCCAACCTTGCGTAGTTCCTCCTAAGCCGTGGACTGGCATTACTGGTGGTGGCTATTG
GGCTAACGGTCGTCGTCCTCTGGCGCTGGTGCGTACTCACAGTAAGAAAGCACTGATGCGCTACGAAGAC
GTTTACATGCCTGAGGTGTACAAAGCGATTAACATTGCGCAAAACACCGCATGGAAAATCAACAAGAAAG
TCCTAGCGGTCGCCAACGTAATCACCAAGTGGAAGCATTGTCCGGTCGAGGACATCCCTGCGATTGAGCG
TGAAGAACTCCCGATGAAACCGGAAGACATCGACATGAATCCTGAGGCTCTCACCGCGTGGAAACGTGCT
GCCGCTGCTGTGTACCGCAAGGACAAGGCTCGCAAGTCTCGCCGTATCAGCCTTGAGTTCATGCTTGAGC
AAGCCAATAAGTTTGCTAACCATAAGGCCATCTGGTTCCCTTACAACATGGACTGGCGCGGTCGTGTTTA
CGCTGTGTCAATGTTCAACCCGCAAGGTAACGATATGACCAAAGGACTGCTTACGCTGGCGAAAGGTAAA
CCAATCGGTAAGGAAGGTTACTACTGGCTGAAAATCCACGGTGCAAACTGTGCGGGTGTCGATAAGGTTC
CGTTCCCTGAGCGCATCAAGTTCATTGAGGAAAACCACGAGAACATCATGGCTTGCGCTAAGTCTCCACT
GGAGAACACTTGGTGGGCTGAGCAAGATTCTCCGTTCTGCTTCCTTGCGTTCTGCTTTGAGTACGCTGGG
GTACAGCACCACGGCCTGAGCTATAACTGCTCCCTTCCGCTGGCGTTTGACGGGTCTTGCTCTGGCATCC
AGCACTTCTCCGCGATGCTCCGAGATGAGGTAGGTGGTCGCGCGGTTAACTTGCTTCCTAGTGAAACCGT
TCAGGACATCTACGGGATTGTTGCTAAGAAAGTCAACGAGATTCTACAAGCAGACGCAATCAATGGGACC
GATAACGAAGTAGTTACCGTGACCGATGAGAACACTGGTGAAATCTCTGAGAAAGTCAAGCTGGGCACTA
AGGCACTGGCTGGTCAATGGCTGGCTTACGGTGTTACTCGCAGTGTGACTAAGAGTTCAGTCATGACGCT
GGCTTACGGGTCCAAAGAGTTCGGCTTCCGTCAACAAGTGCTGGAAGATACCATTCAGCCAGCTATTGAT
TCCGGCAAGGGTCTGATGTTCACTCAGCCGAATCAGGCTGCTGGATACATGGCTAAGCTGATTTGGGAAT
CTGTGAGCGTGACGGTGGTAGCTGCGGTTGAAGCAATGAACTGGCTTAAGTCTGCTGCTAAGCTGCTGGC
TGCTGAGGTCAAAGATAAGAAGACTGGAGAGATTCTTCGCAAGCGTTGCGCTGTGCATTGGGTAACTCCT
GATGGTTTCCCTGTGTGGCAGGAATACAAGAAGCCTATTCAGACGCGCTTGAACCTGATGTTCCTCGGTC
AGTTCCGCTTACAGCCTACCATTAACACCAACAAAGATAGCGAGATTGATGCACACAAACAGGAGTCTGG
TATCGCTCCTAACTTTGTACACAGCCAAGACGGTAGCCACCTTCGTAAGACTGTAGTGTGGGCACACGAG
AAGTACGGAATCGAATCTTTTGCACTGATTCACGACTCCTTCGGTACCATTCCGGCTGACGCTGCGAACC
TGTTCAAAGCAGTGCGCGAAACTATGGTTGACACATATGAGTCTTGTGATGTACTGGCTGATTTCTACGA
CCAGTTCGCTGACCAGTTGCACGAGTCTCAATTGGACAAAATGCCAGCACTTCCGGCTAAAGGTAACTTG
AACCTCCGTGACATCTTAGAGTCGGACTTCGCGTTCGCGTAATCTAGAGGCATCAAATAAAACGAAAGGC
TCAGTCGAAAGACTGGGCCTTTCGTTTTATCTGTTGTTTGTCGGTGAACGCTCTCCTGAGTAGGACAAAT
CCGCCGCCCTAGACCTAGCTGCAGCTAGGGTACGGGTTTTGCTGCCCGCAAACGGGCTGTTCTGGTGTTG
CTAGGATCCATATGGACAGTTTTCCCTTTGATATGTAACGGTGAACAGTTGTTCTACTTTTGTTTGTTAG
TCTTGATGCTTCACTGATAGATACAAGAGCCATAAGAACCTCAGATCCTTCCGTATTTAGCCAGTATGTT
CTCTAGTGTGGTTCGTTGTTTTTGCGTGAGCCATGAGAACGAACCATTGAGATCATACTTACTTTGCATG
TCACTCAAAAATTTTGCCTCAAAACTGGTGAGCTGAATTTTTGCAGTTAAAGCATCGTGTAGTGTTTTTC
TTAGTCCGTTATGTAGGTAGGAATCTGATGTAATGGTTGTTGGTATTTTGTCACCATTCATTTTTATCTG
GTTGTTCTCAAGTTCGGTTACGAGATCCATTTGTCTATCTAGTTCAACTTGGAAAATCAACGTATCAGTC
GGGCGGCCTCGCTTATCAACCACCAATTTCATATTGCTGTAAGTGTTTAAATCTTTACTTATTGGTTTCA
AAACCCATTGGTTAAGCCTTTTAAACTCATGGTAGTTATTTTCAAGCATTAACATGAACTTAAATTCATC
AAGGCTAATCTCTATATTTGCCTTGTGAGTTTTCTTTTGTGTTAGTTCTTTTAATAACCACTCATAAATC
CTCATAGAGTATTTGTTTTCAAAAGACTTAACATGTTCCAGATTATATTTTATGAATTTTTTTAACTGGA
AAAGATAAGGCAATATCTCTTCACTAAAAACTAATTCTAATTTTTCGCTTGAGAACTTGGCATAGTTTGT
CCACTGGAAAATCTCAAAGCCTTTAACCAAAGGATTCCTGATTTCCACAGTTCTCGTCATCAGCTCTCTG
GTTGCTTTAGCTAATACACCATAAGCATTTTCCCTACTGATGTTCATCATCTGAGCGTATTGGTTATAAG
TGAACGATACCGTCCGTTCTTTCCTTGTAGGGTTTTCAATCGTGGGGTTGAGTAGTGCCACACAGCATAA
AATTAGCTTGGTTTCATGCTCCGTTAAGTCATAGCGACTAATCGCTAGTTCATTTGCTTTGAAAA
